Addgene plasmid #179455: pLentiCrisprV2 sgRNA hPER2c-term #2
Purpose: Lentiviral Crispr/Cas9 plasmid targeting hPER2 at C-terminus to generate C-terminal knock-in
Depositing lab: Achim Kramer. Depositing organization: Charite Universitaetsmedizin Berlin. Publication: Live-cell imaging of circadian clock protein dynamics in CRISPR-generated knock-in cells. Gabriel CH, Del Olmo M, Zehtabian A, Jager M, Reischl S, van Dijk H, Ulbricht C, Rakhymzhan A, Korte T, Koller B, Grudziecki A, Maier B, Herrmann A, Niesner R, Zemojtel T, Ewers H, Granada AE, Herzel H, Kramer A. Nat Commun. 2021 Jun 18;12(1):3796. doi: 10.1038/s41467-021-24086-9. PubMed 34145278.
Backbone
  Vector backbone: lentiCRISPR v2
  Backbone manufacturer: Zhang lab, addgene #52961
  Backbone size w/o insert (bp): 14873
  Total vector size (bp): 13013
  Vector type: Lentiviral, CRISPR
  Selectable markers: Puromycin
Growth in bacteria
  Bacterial resistance: Ampicillin, 100 μg/mL
  Growth temperature: 37°C
  Growth strain: NEB Stable
  Growth instructions: Only amplify in RecA- bacteria
  Copy number: High Copy
Gene/Insert
  Gene/Insert name: sgRNA targeting human PER2
  gRNA/shRNA sequence: ATGGATCCCCCTTGAATCAC
  Species: H. sapiens (human)
  GenBank ID: 8864
  Promoter: hU6
  Cloning method: Restriction Enzyme; 5′ cloning site BsmBI (destroyed during cloning); 3′ cloning site BsmBI (destroyed during cloning)
  Sequencing primers: 5′ GACTATCATATGCTTACCGT; 3′ --
Resource information
  A portion of this plasmid was derived from a plasmid made by: Derived from Addgene #52961
Terms and licenses: Academic/Nonprofit Terms; Industry Terms: Not Available to Industry
Depositor comments: Designed to be used with Addgene #179448-179452
How to cite: pLentiCrisprV2 sgRNA hPER2c-term #2 was a gift from Achim Kramer (Addgene plasmid # 179455 ; http://n2t.net/addgene:179455 ; RRID:Addgene_179455)
