[The description below was written by a language model from this plasmid's Addgene catalogue record and pLannotate feature annotations shown in this document.]
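Description:
pLentiCrisprV2 sgRNA hPER2c-term #2 is an all-in-one lentiviral CRISPR/Cas9 plasmid built on the lentiCRISPR v2 backbone, carrying a single guide RNA directed at the C-terminal end of the human PER2 circadian clock gene. The guide was inserted between the backbone's two BsmBI sites, which were destroyed in the process. This replaced the filler fragment, which explains why the final plasmid of about 13 kb is smaller than the listed empty backbone. In bacteria it is maintained by a high-copy ColE1/pUC-type origin with ampicillin resistance. An f1 origin is also annotated. The record advises recombination-deficient hosts, a usual precaution for LTR-containing vectors.

The transfer cassette has a third-generation, self-inactivating layout. A CMV enhancer/promoter drives a truncated HIV-1 5' LTR, followed by the Ψ packaging signal, a gag fragment, the RRE and the cPPT/CTS, and it ends in a ΔU3 3' LTR. Within it, a human U6 RNA polymerase III promoter expresses the PER2 guide fused to the S. pyogenes gRNA scaffold. An EF-1α core promoter drives S. pyogenes Cas9, followed by a puromycin resistance coding sequence for selecting transduced mammalian cells, with a WPRE to enhance expression. The linker joining Cas9 and PuroR is not annotated in the feature table. Outside the LTRs, the backbone also carries a bGH polyadenylation signal and an SV40/EM7-driven bleomycin/Zeocin resistance cassette.

The construct is intended to cut near the PER2 stop codon so that a tag can be knocked in at the C-terminus. The depositor notes that it is designed for use with a companion set of plasmids from the same deposit, whose nature the record does not describe. The associated study concerns live-cell imaging of clock proteins in CRISPR-generated knock-in cells.
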