Features (pLannotate 1.2.2; 33 found; start..end, strand, type, name):
     31..83      -  misc_feature   bom (fragment): basis of mobility region from pBR322
    238..617     +  enhancer       CMV enhancer: human cytomegalovirus immediate early enhancer
    618..817     +  promoter       CMV promoter: human cytomegalovirus (CMV) immediate early promoter
    835..1015    +  LTR            5' LTR (truncated): truncated 5' long terminal repeat (LTR) from HIV-1
   1062..1187    +  misc_feature   HIV-1 Ψ: packaging signal of human immunodeficiency virus type 1
   1171..1534    +  CDS            HIV-1 gag (fragment): gag protein from human immunodeficiency virus 1; gag
   1680..1913    +  misc_feature   RRE: The Rev response element (RRE) of HIV-1 allows for Rev-dependent mRNA export from the nucleus to the cytoplasm.
   2290..2390    +  CDS            Rev (fragment): human immunodeficiency virus 1 (HIV-1) Rev protein; rev; enhances nuclear export of unspliced and incompletely spliced viral mRNAs
   2440..2557    +  misc_feature   cPPT/CTS: central polypurine tract and central termination sequence of HIV-1
   2608..2848    +  promoter       U6 promoter: RNA polymerase III promoter for human U6 snRNA
   2878..2953    +  misc_RNA       gRNA scaffold: guide RNA scaffold for the Streptococcus pyogenes CRISPR/Cas9 system
   2971..2989    +  CDS            small t antigen (fragment): SV40 (simian virus 40) small t antigen
   3015..3226    +  promoter       EF-1α core promoter: core promoter for human elongation factor EF-1α
   3251..7354    +  CDS            Cas9: Cas9 (Csn1) endonuclease from the Streptococcus pyogenes Type II CRISPR/Cas system generates RNA-guided double strand breaks in DNA
   7492..8089    +  CDS            PuroR (fragment): puromycin N-acetyltransferase; pac from Streptomyces; confers resistance to puromycin
   8105..8693    +  misc_feature   WPRE: woodchuck hepatitis virus posttranscriptional regulatory element
   8744..8763    +  misc_feature   cPPT/CTS (fragment): central polypurine tract and central termination sequence of HIV-1
   8765..8998    +  LTR            3' LTR (ΔU3): self-inactivating 3' long terminal repeat (LTR) from HIV-1
   9030..9254    +  polyA_signal   bGH poly(A) signal: bovine growth hormone polyadenylation signal
   9258..9279    +  promoter       SV40 promoter (fragment): SV40 enhancer and early promoter
   9300..9728    +  rep_origin     f1 ori (sequence partly withheld): f1 bacteriophage origin of replication; arrow indicates direction of (+) strand synthesis
   9742..10071   +  promoter       SV40 promoter: SV40 enhancer and early promoter
  10119..10166   +  promoter       EM7 promoter: synthetic bacterial promoter&nbsp
  10185..10559   +  CDS            BleoR: antibiotic-binding protein; Sh ble from Streptoalloteichus hindustanus; confers resistance to bleomycin, phleomycin, and Zeocin™
  10569..10694   +  CDS            ble (fragment): BLE_KLEPN - Experimental evidence at protein level: Swiss-Prot protein existence level 1. Binding protein with a strong affinity to the bleomycin family of antibiotics. Binds to CL990; an antimitotic-antibiotic compound. From Klebsiella pneumoniae.
  10689..10810   +  polyA_signal   SV40 poly(A) signal: SV40 polyadenylation signal
  10881..10903   -  protein_bind   lac operator (fragment): The lac repressor binds to the lac operator to inhibit transcription in E. coli. This inhibition can be relieved by adding lactose or isopropyl-β-D-thiogalactopyranoside (IPTG). lac repressor encoded by lacI
  10907..10937   -  promoter       lac promoter: promoter for the E. coli lac operon
  10952..10973   -  protein_bind   CAP binding site: CAP binding activates transcription in the presence of cAMP. E. coli catabolite activator protein
  10986..11078   -  CDS            lacI (fragment): lac repressor; lacI; The lac repressor binds to the lac operator to inhibit transcription in E. coli. This inhibition can be relieved by adding lactose or isopropyl-β-D-thiogalactopyranoside (IPTG).
  11261..11849   -  rep_origin     ori: high-copy-number ColE1/pMB1/pBR322/pUC origin of replication
  12020..12880   -  CDS            AmpR: β-lactamase; bla; confers resistance to ampicillin, carbenicillin, and related antibiotics
  12881..12985   -  promoter       AmpR promoter: bla
>Addgene plasmid #179455 | pLentiCrisprV2 sgRNA hPER2c-term #2 | addgene full sequence | sequence record 358063 | Addgene NGS Result
GTCGACGGATCGGGAGATCTCCCGATCCCCTATGGTGCACTCTCAGTACAATCTGCTCTGATGCCGCATA
GTTAAGCCAGTATCTGCTCCCTGCTTGTGTGTTGGAGGTCGCTGAGTAGTGCGCGAGCAAAATTTAAGCT
ACAACAAGGCAAGGCTTGACCGACAATTGCATGAAGAATCTGCTTAGGGTTAGGCGTTTTGCGCTGCTTC
GCGATGTACGGGCCAGATATACGCGTTGACATTGATTATTGACTAGTTATTAATAGTAATCAATTACGGG
GTCATTAGTTCATAGCCCATATATGGAGTTCCGCGTTACATAACTTACGGTAAATGGCCCGCCTGGCTGA
CCGCCCAACGACCCCCGCCCATTGACGTCAATAATGACGTATGTTCCCATAGTAACGCCAATAGGGACTT
TCCATTGACGTCAATGGGTGGAGTATTTACGGTAAACTGCCCACTTGGCAGTACATCAAGTGTATCATAT
GCCAAGTACGCCCCCTATTGACGTCAATGACGGTAAATGGCCCGCCTGGCATTATGCCCAGTACATGACC
TTATGGGACTTTCCTACTTGGCAGTACATCTACGTATTAGTCATCGCTATTACCATGGTGATGCGGTTTT
GGCAGTACATCAATGGGCGTGGATAGCGGTTTGACTCACGGGGATTTCCAAGTCTCCACCCCATTGACGT
CAATGGGAGTTTGTTTTGGCACCAAAATCAACGGGACTTTCCAAAATGTCGTAACAACTCCGCCCCATTG
ACGCAAATGGGCGGTAGGCGTGTACGGTGGGAGGTCTATATAAGCAGCGCGTTTTGCCTGTACTGGGTCT
CTCTGGTTAGACCAGATCTGAGCCTGGGAGCTCTCTGGCTAACTAGGGAACCCACTGCTTAAGCCTCAAT
AAAGCTTGCCTTGAGTGCTTCAAGTAGTGTGTGCCCGTCTGTTGTGTGACTCTGGTAACTAGAGATCCCT
CAGACCCTTTTAGTCAGTGTGGAAAATCTCTAGCAGTGGCGCCCGAACAGGGACTTGAAAGCGAAAGGGA
AACCAGAGGAGCTCTCTCGACGCAGGACTCGGCTTGCTGAAGCGCGCACGGCAAGAGGCGAGGGGCGGCG
ACTGGTGAGTACGCCAAAAATTTTGACTAGCGGAGGCTAGAAGGAGAGAGATGGGTGCGAGAGCGTCAGT
ATTAAGCGGGGGAGAATTAGATCGCGATGGGAAAAAATTCGGTTAAGGCCAGGGGGAAAGAAAAAATATA
AATTAAAACATATAGTATGGGCAAGCAGGGAGCTAGAACGATTCGCAGTTAATCCTGGCCTGTTAGAAAC
ATCAGAAGGCTGTAGACAAATACTGGGACAGCTACAACCATCCCTTCAGACAGGATCAGAAGAACTTAGA
TCATTATATAATACAGTAGCAACCCTCTATTGTGTGCATCAAAGGATAGAGATAAAAGACACCAAGGAAG
CTTTAGACAAGATAGAGGAAGAGCAAAACAAAAGTAAGACCACCGCACAGCAAGCGGCCGCTGATCTTCA
GACCTGGAGGAGGAGATATGAGGGACAATTGGAGAAGTGAATTATATAAATATAAAGTAGTAAAAATTGA
ACCATTAGGAGTAGCACCCACCAAGGCAAAGAGAAGAGTGGTGCAGAGAGAAAAAAGAGCAGTGGGAATA
GGAGCTTTGTTCCTTGGGTTCTTGGGAGCAGCAGGAAGCACTATGGGCGCAGCGTCAATGACGCTGACGG
TACAGGCCAGACAATTATTGTCTGGTATAGTGCAGCAGCAGAACAATTTGCTGAGGGCTATTGAGGCGCA
ACAGCATCTGTTGCAACTCACAGTCTGGGGCATCAAGCAGCTCCAGGCAAGAATCCTGGCTGTGGAAAGA
TACCTAAAGGATCAACAGCTCCTGGGGATTTGGGGTTGCTCTGGAAAACTCATTTGCACCACTGCTGTGC
CTTGGAATGCTAGTTGGAGTAATAAATCTCTGGAACAGATTTGGAATCACACGACCTGGATGGAGTGGGA
CAGAGAAATTAACAATTACACAAGCTTAATACACTCCTTAATTGAAGAATCGCAAAACCAGCAAGAAAAG
AATGAACAAGAATTATTGGAATTAGATAAATGGGCAAGTTTGTGGAATTGGTTTAACATAACAAATTGGC
TGTGGTATATAAAATTATTCATAATGATAGTAGGAGGCTTGGTAGGTTTAAGAATAGTTTTTGCTGTACT
TTCTATAGTGAATAGAGTTAGGCAGGGATATTCACCATTATCGTTTCAGACCCACCTCCCAACCCCGAGG
GGACCCGACAGGCCCGAAGGAATAGAAGAAGAAGGTGGAGAGAGAGACAGAGACAGATCCATTCGATTAG
TGAACGGATCGGCACTGCGTGCGCCAATTCTGCAGACAAATGGCAGTATTCATCCACAATTTTAAAAGAA
AAGGGGGGATTGGGGGGTACAGTGCAGGGGAAAGAATAGTAGACATAATAGCAACAGACATACAAACTAA
AGAATTACAAAAACAAATTACAAAAATTCAAAATTTTCGGGTTTATTACAGGGACAGCAGAGATCCAGTT
TGGTTAATTAAGGTACCGAGGGCCTATTTCCCATGATTCCTTCATATTTGCATATACGATACAAGGCTGT
TAGAGAGATAATTAGAATTAATTTGACTGTAAACACAAAGATATTAGTACAAAATACGTGACGTAGAAAG
TAATAATTTCTTGGGTAGTTTGCAGTTTTAAAATTATGTTTTAAAATGGACTATCATATGCTTACCGTAA
CTTGAAAGTATTTCGATTTCTTGGCTTTATATATCTTGTGGAAAGGACGAAACACCGATGGATCCCCCTT
GAATCACGTTTTAGAGCTAGAAATAGCAAGTTAAAATAAGGCTAGTCCGTTATCAACTTGAAAAAGTGGC
ACCGAGTCGGTGCTTTTTTGAATTCGCTAGCTAGGTCTTGAAAGGAGTGGGAATTGGCTCCGGTGCCCGT
CAGTGGGCAGAGCGCACATCGCCCACAGTCCCCGAGAAGTTGGGGGGAGGGGTCGGCAATTGATCCGGTG
CCTAGAGAAGGTGGCGCGGGGTAAACTGGGAAAGTGATGTCGTGTACTGGCTCCGCCTTTTTCCCGAGGG
TGGGGGAGAACCGTATATAAGTGCAGTAGTCGCCGTGAACGTTCTTTTTCGCAACGGGTTTGCCGCCAGA
ACACAGGACCGGTTCTAGAGCGCTGCCACCATGGACAAGAAGTACAGCATCGGCCTGGACATCGGCACCA
ACTCTGTGGGCTGGGCCGTGATCACCGACGAGTACAAGGTGCCCAGCAAGAAATTCAAGGTGCTGGGCAA
CACCGACCGGCACAGCATCAAGAAGAACCTGATCGGAGCCCTGCTGTTCGACAGCGGCGAAACAGCCGAG
GCCACCCGGCTGAAGAGAACCGCCAGAAGAAGATACACCAGACGGAAGAACCGGATCTGCTATCTGCAAG
AGATCTTCAGCAACGAGATGGCCAAGGTGGACGACAGCTTCTTCCACAGACTGGAAGAGTCCTTCCTGGT
GGAAGAGGATAAGAAGCACGAGCGGCACCCCATCTTCGGCAACATCGTGGACGAGGTGGCCTACCACGAG
AAGTACCCCACCATCTACCACCTGAGAAAGAAACTGGTGGACAGCACCGACAAGGCCGACCTGCGGCTGA
TCTATCTGGCCCTGGCCCACATGATCAAGTTCCGGGGCCACTTCCTGATCGAGGGCGACCTGAACCCCGA
CAACAGCGACGTGGACAAGCTGTTCATCCAGCTGGTGCAGACCTACAACCAGCTGTTCGAGGAAAACCCC
ATCAACGCCAGCGGCGTGGACGCCAAGGCCATCCTGTCTGCCAGACTGAGCAAGAGCAGACGGCTGGAAA
ATCTGATCGCCCAGCTGCCCGGCGAGAAGAAGAATGGCCTGTTCGGAAACCTGATTGCCCTGAGCCTGGG
CCTGACCCCCAACTTCAAGAGCAACTTCGACCTGGCCGAGGATGCCAAACTGCAGCTGAGCAAGGACACC
TACGACGACGACCTGGACAACCTGCTGGCCCAGATCGGCGACCAGTACGCCGACCTGTTTCTGGCCGCCA
AGAACCTGTCCGACGCCATCCTGCTGAGCGACATCCTGAGAGTGAACACCGAGATCACCAAGGCCCCCCT
GAGCGCCTCTATGATCAAGAGATACGACGAGCACCACCAGGACCTGACCCTGCTGAAAGCTCTCGTGCGG
CAGCAGCTGCCTGAGAAGTACAAAGAGATTTTCTTCGACCAGAGCAAGAACGGCTACGCCGGCTACATTG
ACGGCGGAGCCAGCCAGGAAGAGTTCTACAAGTTCATCAAGCCCATCCTGGAAAAGATGGACGGCACCGA
GGAACTGCTCGTGAAGCTGAACAGAGAGGACCTGCTGCGGAAGCAGCGGACCTTCGACAACGGCAGCATC
CCCCACCAGATCCACCTGGGAGAGCTGCACGCCATTCTGCGGCGGCAGGAAGATTTTTACCCATTCCTGA
AGGACAACCGGGAAAAGATCGAGAAGATCCTGACCTTCCGCATCCCCTACTACGTGGGCCCTCTGGCCAG
GGGAAACAGCAGATTCGCCTGGATGACCAGAAAGAGCGAGGAAACCATCACCCCCTGGAACTTCGAGGAA
GTGGTGGACAAGGGCGCTTCCGCCCAGAGCTTCATCGAGCGGATGACCAACTTCGATAAGAACCTGCCCA
ACGAGAAGGTGCTGCCCAAGCACAGCCTGCTGTACGAGTACTTCACCGTGTATAACGAGCTGACCAAAGT
GAAATACGTGACCGAGGGAATGAGAAAGCCCGCCTTCCTGAGCGGCGAGCAGAAAAAGGCCATCGTGGAC
CTGCTGTTCAAGACCAACCGGAAAGTGACCGTGAAGCAGCTGAAAGAGGACTACTTCAAGAAAATCGAGT
GCTTCGACTCCGTGGAAATCTCCGGCGTGGAAGATCGGTTCAACGCCTCCCTGGGCACATACCACGATCT
GCTGAAAATTATCAAGGACAAGGACTTCCTGGACAATGAGGAAAACGAGGACATTCTGGAAGATATCGTG
CTGACCCTGACACTGTTTGAGGACAGAGAGATGATCGAGGAACGGCTGAAAACCTATGCCCACCTGTTCG
ACGACAAAGTGATGAAGCAGCTGAAGCGGCGGAGATACACCGGCTGGGGCAGGCTGAGCCGGAAGCTGAT
CAACGGCATCCGGGACAAGCAGTCCGGCAAGACAATCCTGGATTTCCTGAAGTCCGACGGCTTCGCCAAC
AGAAACTTCATGCAGCTGATCCACGACGACAGCCTGACCTTTAAAGAGGACATCCAGAAAGCCCAGGTGT
CCGGCCAGGGCGATAGCCTGCACGAGCACATTGCCAATCTGGCCGGCAGCCCCGCCATTAAGAAGGGCAT
CCTGCAGACAGTGAAGGTGGTGGACGAGCTCGTGAAAGTGATGGGCCGGCACAAGCCCGAGAACATCGTG
ATCGAAATGGCCAGAGAGAACCAGACCACCCAGAAGGGACAGAAGAACAGCCGCGAGAGAATGAAGCGGA
TCGAAGAGGGCATCAAAGAGCTGGGCAGCCAGATCCTGAAAGAACACCCCGTGGAAAACACCCAGCTGCA
GAACGAGAAGCTGTACCTGTACTACCTGCAGAATGGGCGGGATATGTACGTGGACCAGGAACTGGACATC
AACCGGCTGTCCGACTACGATGTGGACCATATCGTGCCTCAGAGCTTTCTGAAGGACGACTCCATCGACA
ACAAGGTGCTGACCAGAAGCGACAAGAACCGGGGCAAGAGCGACAACGTGCCCTCCGAAGAGGTCGTGAA
GAAGATGAAGAACTACTGGCGGCAGCTGCTGAACGCCAAGCTGATTACCCAGAGAAAGTTCGACAATCTG
ACCAAGGCCGAGAGAGGCGGCCTGAGCGAACTGGATAAGGCCGGCTTCATCAAGAGACAGCTGGTGGAAA
CCCGGCAGATCACAAAGCACGTGGCACAGATCCTGGACTCCCGGATGAACACTAAGTACGACGAGAATGA
CAAGCTGATCCGGGAAGTGAAAGTGATCACCCTGAAGTCCAAGCTGGTGTCCGATTTCCGGAAGGATTTC
CAGTTTTACAAAGTGCGCGAGATCAACAACTACCACCACGCCCACGACGCCTACCTGAACGCCGTCGTGG
GAACCGCCCTGATCAAAAAGTACCCTAAGCTGGAAAGCGAGTTCGTGTACGGCGACTACAAGGTGTACGA
CGTGCGGAAGATGATCGCCAAGAGCGAGCAGGAAATCGGCAAGGCTACCGCCAAGTACTTCTTCTACAGC
AACATCATGAACTTTTTCAAGACCGAGATTACCCTGGCCAACGGCGAGATCCGGAAGCGGCCTCTGATCG
AGACAAACGGCGAAACCGGGGAGATCGTGTGGGATAAGGGCCGGGATTTTGCCACCGTGCGGAAAGTGCT
GAGCATGCCCCAAGTGAATATCGTGAAAAAGACCGAGGTGCAGACAGGCGGCTTCAGCAAAGAGTCTATC
CTGCCCAAGAGGAACAGCGATAAGCTGATCGCCAGAAAGAAGGACTGGGACCCTAAGAAGTACGGCGGCT
TCGACAGCCCCACCGTGGCCTATTCTGTGCTGGTGGTGGCCAAAGTGGAAAAGGGCAAGTCCAAGAAACT
GAAGAGTGTGAAAGAGCTGCTGGGGATCACCATCATGGAAAGAAGCAGCTTCGAGAAGAATCCCATCGAC
TTTCTGGAAGCCAAGGGCTACAAAGAAGTGAAAAAGGACCTGATCATCAAGCTGCCTAAGTACTCCCTGT
TCGAGCTGGAAAACGGCCGGAAGAGAATGCTGGCCTCTGCCGGCGAACTGCAGAAGGGAAACGAACTGGC
CCTGCCCTCCAAATATGTGAACTTCCTGTACCTGGCCAGCCACTATGAGAAGCTGAAGGGCTCCCCCGAG
GATAATGAGCAGAAACAGCTGTTTGTGGAACAGCACAAGCACTACCTGGACGAGATCATCGAGCAGATCA
GCGAGTTCTCCAAGAGAGTGATCCTGGCCGACGCTAATCTGGACAAAGTGCTGTCCGCCTACAACAAGCA
CCGGGATAAGCCCATCAGAGAGCAGGCCGAGAATATCATCCACCTGTTTACCCTGACCAATCTGGGAGCC
CCTGCCGCCTTCAAGTACTTTGACACCACCATCGACCGGAAGAGGTACACCAGCACCAAAGAGGTGCTGG
ACGCCACCCTGATCCACCAGAGCATCACCGGCCTGTACGAGACACGGATCGACCTGTCTCAGCTGGGAGG
CGACAAGCGACCTGCCGCCACAAAGAAGGCTGGACAGGCTAAGAAGAAGAAAGATTACAAAGACGATGAC
GATAAGGGATCCGGCGCAACAAACTTCTCTCTGCTGAAACAAGCCGGAGATGTCGAAGAGAATCCTGGAC
CGACCGAGTACAAGCCCACGGTGCGCCTCGCCACCCGCGACGACGTCCCCAGGGCCGTACGCACCCTCGC
CGCCGCGTTCGCCGACTACCCCGCCACGCGCCACACCGTCGATCCGGACCGCCACATCGAGCGGGTCACC
GAGCTGCAAGAACTCTTCCTCACGCGCGTCGGGCTCGACATCGGCAAGGTGTGGGTCGCGGACGACGGCG
CCGCGGTGGCGGTCTGGACCACGCCGGAGAGCGTCGAAGCGGGGGCGGTGTTCGCCGAGATCGGCCCGCG
CATGGCCGAGTTGAGCGGTTCCCGGCTGGCCGCGCAGCAACAGATGGAAGGCCTCCTGGCGCCGCACCGG
CCCAAGGAGCCCGCGTGGTTCCTGGCCACCGTCGGAGTCTCGCCCGACCACCAGGGCAAGGGTCTGGGCA
GCGCCGTCGTGCTCCCCGGAGTGGAGGCGGCCGAGCGCGCCGGGGTGCCCGCCTTCCTGGAGACCTCCGC
GCCCCGCAACCTCCCCTTCTACGAGCGGCTCGGCTTCACCGTCACCGCCGACGTCGAGGTGCCCGAAGGA
CCGCGCACCTGGTGCATGACCCGCAAGCCCGGTGCCTGAACGCGTTAAGTCGACAATCAACCTCTGGATT
ACAAAATTTGTGAAAGATTGACTGGTATTCTTAACTATGTTGCTCCTTTTACGCTATGTGGATACGCTGC
TTTAATGCCTTTGTATCATGCTATTGCTTCCCGTATGGCTTTCATTTTCTCCTCCTTGTATAAATCCTGG
TTGCTGTCTCTTTATGAGGAGTTGTGGCCCGTTGTCAGGCAACGTGGCGTGGTGTGCACTGTGTTTGCTG
ACGCAACCCCCACTGGTTGGGGCATTGCCACCACCTGTCAGCTCCTTTCCGGGACTTTCGCTTTCCCCCT
CCCTATTGCCACGGCGGAACTCATCGCCGCCTGCCTTGCCCGCTGCTGGACAGGGGCTCGGCTGTTGGGC
ACTGACAATTCCGTGGTGTTGTCGGGGAAATCATCGTCCTTTCCTTGGCTGCTCGCCTGTGTTGCCACCT
GGATTCTGCGCGGGACGTCCTTCTGCTACGTCCCTTCGGCCCTCAATCCAGCGGACCTTCCTTCCCGCGG
CCTGCTGCCGGCTCTGCGGCCTCTTCCGCGTCTTCGCCTTCGCCCTCAGACGAGTCGGATCTCCCTTTGG
GCCGCCTCCCCGCGTCGACTTTAAGACCAATGACTTACAAGGCAGCTGTAGATCTTAGCCACTTTTTAAA
AGAAAAGGGGGGACTGGAAGGGCTAATTCACTCCCAACGAAGACAAGATCTGCTTTTTGCTTGTACTGGG
TCTCTCTGGTTAGACCAGATCTGAGCCTGGGAGCTCTCTGGCTAACTAGGGAACCCACTGCTTAAGCCTC
AATAAAGCTTGCCTTGAGTGCTTCAAGTAGTGTGTGCCCGTCTGTTGTGTGACTCTGGTAACTAGAGATC
CCTCAGACCCTTTTAGTCAGTGTGGAAAATCTCTAGCAGGGCCCGTTTAAACCCGCTGATCAGCCTCGAC
TGTGCCTTCTAGTTGCCAGCCATCTGTTGTTTGCCCCTCCCCCGTGCCTTCCTTGACCCTGGAAGGTGCC
ACTCCCACTGTCCTTTCCTAATAAAATGAGGAAATTGCATCGCATTGTCTGAGTAGGTGTCATTCTATTC
TGGGGGGTGGGGTGGGGCAGGACAGCAAGGGGGAGGATTGGGAAGACAATAGCAGGCATGCTGGGGATGC
GGTGGGCTCTATGGCTTCTGAGGCGGAAAGAACCAGCTGGGGCTCTAGGGGGTATCCCC
[124 nt withheld, positions 9300-9423]
C
[91 nt withheld, positions 9425-9515]
A
[49 nt withheld, positions 9517-9565]
CCTTTGACGTTGGAGTCCACGTTCTTT
[37 nt withheld, positions 9593-9629]
ACCCTATCTCGGTCTATTCTTTTGATTTATAAGGGATTTTGCCGATTTCGGCCTATTGGTTAAAAAATGA
GCTGATTTAACAAAAATTTAACGCGAATTAATTCTGTGGAATGTGTGTCAGTTAGGGTGTGGAAAGTCCC
CAGGCTCCCCAGCAGGCAGAAGTATGCAAAGCATGCATCTCAATTAGTCAGCAACCAGGTGTGGAAAGTC
CCCAGGCTCCCCAGCAGGCAGAAGTATGCAAAGCATGCATCTCAATTAGTCAGCAACCATAGTCCCGCCC
CTAACTCCGCCCATCCCGCCCCTAACTCCGCCCAGTTCCGCCCATTCTCCGCCCCATGGCTGACTAATTT
TTTTTATTTATGCAGAGGCCGAGGCCGCCTCTGCCTCTGAGCTATTCCAGAAGTAGTGAGGAGGCTTTTT
TGGAGGCCTAGGCTTTTGCAAAAAGCTCCCGGGAGCTTGTATATCCATTTTCGGATCTGATCAGCACGTG
TTGACAATTAATCATCGGCATAGTATATCGGCATAGTATAATACGACAAGGTGAGGAACTAAACCATGGC
CAAGTTGACCAGTGCCGTTCCGGTGCTCACCGCGCGCGACGTCGCCGGAGCGGTCGAGTTCTGGACCGAC
CGGCTCGGGTTCTCCCGGGACTTCGTGGAGGACGACTTCGCCGGTGTGGTCCGGGACGACGTGACCCTGT
TCATCAGCGCGGTCCAGGACCAGGTGGTGCCGGACAACACCCTGGCCTGGGTGTGGGTGCGCGGCCTGGA
CGAGCTGTACGCCGAGTGGTCGGAGGTCGTGTCCACGAACTTCCGGGACGCCTCCGGGCCGGCCATGACC
GAGATCGGCGAGCAGCCGTGGGGGCGGGAGTTCGCCCTGCGCGACCCGGCCGGCAACTGCGTGCACTTCG
TGGCCGAGGAGCAGGACTGACACGTGCTACGAGATTTCGATTCCACCGCCGCCTTCTATGAAAGGTTGGG
CTTCGGAATCGTTTTCCGGGACGCCGGCTGGATGATCCTCCAGCGCGGGGATCTCATGCTGGAGTTCTTC
GCCCACCCCAACTTGTTTATTGCAGCTTATAATGGTTACAAATAAAGCAATAGCATCACAAATTTCACAA
ATAAAGCATTTTTTTCACTGCATTCTAGTTGTGGTTTGTCCAAACTCATCAATGTATCTTATCATGTCTG
TATACCGTCGACCTCTAGCTAGAGCTTGGCGTAATCATGGTCATAGCTGTTTCCTGTGTGAAATTGTTAT
CCGCTCACAATTCCACACAACATACGAGCCGGAAGCATAAAGTGTAAAGCCTGGGGTGCCTAATGAGTGA
GCTAACTCACATTAATTGCGTTGCGCTCACTGCCCGCTTTCCAGTCGGGAAACCTGTCGTGCCAGCTGCA
TTAATGAATCGGCCAACGCGCGGGGAGAGGCGGTTTGCGTATTGGGCGCTCTTCCGCTTCCTCGCTCACT
GACTCGCTGCGCTCGGTCGTTCGGCTGCGGCGAGCGGTATCAGCTCACTCAAAGGCGGTAATACGGTTAT
CCACAGAATCAGGGGATAACGCAGGAAAGAACATGTGAGCAAAAGGCCAGCAAAAGGCCAGGAACCGTAA
AAAGGCCGCGTTGCTGGCGTTTTTCCATAGGCTCCGCCCCCCTGACGAGCATCACAAAAATCGACGCTCA
AGTCAGAGGTGGCGAAACCCGACAGGACTATAAAGATACCAGGCGTTTCCCCCTGGAAGCTCCCTCGTGC
GCTCTCCTGTTCCGACCCTGCCGCTTACCGGATACCTGTCCGCCTTTCTCCCTTCGGGAAGCGTGGCGCT
TTCTCATAGCTCACGCTGTAGGTATCTCAGTTCGGTGTAGGTCGTTCGCTCCAAGCTGGGCTGTGTGCAC
GAACCCCCCGTTCAGCCCGACCGCTGCGCCTTATCCGGTAACTATCGTCTTGAGTCCAACCCGGTAAGAC
ACGACTTATCGCCACTGGCAGCAGCCACTGGTAACAGGATTAGCAGAGCGAGGTATGTAGGCGGTGCTAC
AGAGTTCTTGAAGTGGTGGCCTAACTACGGCTACACTAGAAGAACAGTATTTGGTATCTGCGCTCTGCTG
AAGCCAGTTACCTTCGGAAAAAGAGTTGGTAGCTCTTGATCCGGCAAACAAACCACCGCTGGTAGCGGTG
GTTTTTTTGTTTGCAAGCAGCAGATTACGCGCAGAAAAAAAGGATCTCAAGAAGATCCTTTGATCTTTTC
TACGGGGTCTGACGCTCAGTGGAACGAAAACTCACGTTAAGGGATTTTGGTCATGAGATTATCAAAAAGG
ATCTTCACCTAGATCCTTTTAAATTAAAAATGAAGTTTTAAATCAATCTAAAGTATATATGAGTAAACTT
GGTCTGACAGTTACCAATGCTTAATCAGTGAGGCACCTATCTCAGCGATCTGTCTATTTCGTTCATCCAT
AGTTGCCTGACTCCCCGTCGTGTAGATAACTACGATACGGGAGGGCTTACCATCTGGCCCCAGTGCTGCA
ATGATACCGCGAGACCCACGCTCACCGGCTCCAGATTTATCAGCAATAAACCAGCCAGCCGGAAGGGCCG
AGCGCAGAAGTGGTCCTGCAACTTTATCCGCCTCCATCCAGTCTATTAATTGTTGCCGGGAAGCTAGAGT
AAGTAGTTCGCCAGTTAATAGTTTGCGCAACGTTGTTGCCATTGCTACAGGCATCGTGGTGTCACGCTCG
TCGTTTGGTATGGCTTCATTCAGCTCCGGTTCCCAACGATCAAGGCGAGTTACATGATCCCCCATGTTGT
GCAAAAAAGCGGTTAGCTCCTTCGGTCCTCCGATCGTTGTCAGAAGTAAGTTGGCCGCAGTGTTATCACT
CATGGTTATGGCAGCACTGCATAATTCTCTTACTGTCATGCCATCCGTAAGATGCTTTTCTGTGACTGGT
GAGTACTCAACCAAGTCATTCTGAGAATAGTGTATGCGGCGACCGAGTTGCTCTTGCCCGGCGTCAATAC
GGGATAATACCGCGCCACATAGCAGAACTTTAAAAGTGCTCATCATTGGAAAACGTTCTTCGGGGCGAAA
ACTCTCAAGGATCTTACCGCTGTTGAGATCCAGTTCGATGTAACCCACTCGTGCACCCAACTGATCTTCA
GCATCTTTTACTTTCACCAGCGTTTCTGGGTGAGCAAAAACAGGAAGGCAAAATGCCGCAAAAAAGGGAA
TAAGGGCGACACGGAAATGTTGAATACTCATACTCTTCCTTTTTCAATATTATTGAAGCATTTATCAGGG
TTATTGTCTCATGAGCGGATACATATTTGAATGTATTTAGAAAAATAAACAAATAGGGGTTCCGCGCACA
TTTCCCCGAAAAGTGCCACCTGAC
